Addgene plasmid #22823: pBMTB-6
Purpose: (Empty Backbone)
Depositing lab: Ryan Gill. Depositing organization: University of Colorado, Boulder. Publication: Broad host range vectors for stable genomic library construction. Lynch MD, Gill RT. Biotechnol Bioeng. 2006 May 5. 94(1):151-8. 10.1002/bit.20836 PubMed 16496398.
Backbone
  Vector backbone: pBMTB-6
  Backbone size (bp): 7044
  Vector type: Bacterial Expression
Growth in bacteria
  Bacterial resistance: Tellurite
  Growth temperature: 37°C
  Growth strain: DH5alpha
  Copy number: Unknown
Gene/Insert
  Gene/Insert name: None
  Cloning method: Restriction Enzyme; 5′ cloning site XbaI (unknown if destroyed); 3′ cloning site EcoRV (unknown if destroyed)
  Sequencing primers: 5′ tccatacccgtttttttggg
Terms and licenses: Academic/Nonprofit Terms; Industry Terms: Not Available to Industry
Depositor comments: Addgene's QC sequence shows a 1bp gap with the depositor's provided sequence. The lab does not believe this affects the plasmid activity.
How to cite: pBMTB-6 was a gift from Ryan Gill (Addgene plasmid # 22823)
