[The description below was written by a language model from this plasmid's Addgene catalogue record and pLannotate feature annotations shown in this document.]
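Description:
pBMTB-6 is an empty bacterial expression backbone built on the pBBR1 replicon, listed at 7,044 bp and associated with work on broad-host-range vectors for stable genomic library construction. Replication depends on the pBBR1 oriV together with the adjacent pBBR1 Rep coding sequence, a pair originally from a Bordetella bronchiseptica plasmid that functions in a wide range of Gram-negative hosts; the copy number is recorded as unknown. Selection is unusual in that no conventional antibiotic marker is annotated. Instead, a fragment of the cat promoter lies directly upstream of the klaA, klaB and klaC genes (also called kilA, telA and telB), so it presumably drives them. This is the kla operon associated with tellurite resistance, matching the catalogue's tellurite selection.

The expression module is the arabinose-inducible system: araC is encoded divergently from the araBAD promoter, so a fragment cloned downstream can be switched on with L-arabinose and kept repressed otherwise. No insert is present, and the cloning sites are given as XbaI and EcoRV. Bidirectional terminators (tonB between the tellurite genes and araC, and soxR just past the promoter and cloning region in the circular map) insulate the cloning region from transcription elsewhere in the plasmid, a design consistent with stable maintenance of library inserts.

Two sequence records are supplied, and they differ. The depositor's 7,044 nt sequence and the repository's 5,796 nt sequencing result carry the same ten annotated features in the same order, but the depositor version has roughly 1.25 kb of additional unannotated sequence between the soxR terminator and oriV. In the shorter record Rep is called as a fragment. The depositor comment mentions only a 1 bp gap, judged not to affect function, so the record does not explain the length difference.
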