Features (pLannotate 1.2.2; 10 found; start..end, strand, type, name):
     60..96      -  terminator     soxR terminator: bidirectional E. coli soxR transcription terminator
   1347..2116    +  rep_origin     pBBR1 oriV: replication origin of the broad-host-range plasmid pBBR1 from Bordetella bronchiseptica; requires the pBBR1 Rep protein for replication
   2117..2779    +  CDS            pBBR1 Rep: replication protein for the broad-host-range plasmid pBBR1 from Bordetella bronchiseptica
   2781..2875    +  promoter       cat promoter (fragment): promoter of the E. coli cat gene encoding chloramphenicol acetyltransferase
   2876..3646    +  CDS            klaA: KLAA_ECOLX - Also known as kilA. Protein predicted: Swiss-Prot protein existence level 4. Belongs to the kla operon, which is associated with cryptic tellurite resistance, and IncW plasmid fertility inhibition. From Escherichia coli.
   3667..4800    +  CDS            klaB: KLAB_ECOLX - Also known as telA. Protein inferred from homology: Swiss-Prot protein existence level 3. Belongs to the kla operon, which is associated with cryptic tellurite resistance, and IncW plasmid fertility inhibition. From Escherichia coli.
   4800..5750    +  CDS            klaC: KLAC_ECOLX - Also known as telB. Protein predicted: Swiss-Prot protein existence level 4. Belongs to the kla operon, which is associated with cryptic tellurite resistance, and IncW plasmid fertility inhibition. From Escherichia coli.
   5767..5798    -  terminator     tonB terminator: bidirectional E. coli tonB-P14 transcription terminator
   5826..6704    -  CDS            araC: L-arabinose regulatory protein; araC
   6731..7015    +  promoter       araBAD promoter: araBAD; promoter of the L-arabinose operon of E. coli; the araC regulatory gene is transcribed in the opposite direction (Guzman et al., 1995)
>Addgene plasmid #22823 | pBMTB-6 | depositor full sequence | sequence record 10461 | Author sequence
AACGAATTCAAGCTTGATATCATTCAGGACGAGCCTCAGACTCCAGCGTAACTGGACTGAAAACAAACTA
AAGCGCCCTTGTGGCGCTTTAGTTTTGTTCCGCTCATGATAATAATGGTTTCTTAGACGTCAGGTGGCAC
TTTTCGGGGAAATGTGCGCGCCCGCGTTCCTGCTGGCGCTGGGCCTGTTTCTGGCGCTGGACTTCCCGCT
GTTCCGTCAGCAGCTTTTCGCCCACGGCCTTGATGATCGCGGCGGCCTTGGCCTGCATATCCCGATTCAA
CGGCCCCAGGGCGTCCAGAACGGGCTTCAGGCGCTCCCGAAGGTCTCGGGCCGTCTCTTGGGCTTGATCG
GCCTTCTTGCGCATCTCACGCGCTCCTGCGGCGGCCTGTAGGGCAGGCTCATACCCCTGCCGAACCGCTT
TTGTCAGCCGGTCGGCCACGGCTTCCGGCGTCTCAACGCGCTTTGAGATTCCCAGCTTTTCGGCCAATCC
CTGCGGTGCATAGGCGCGTGGCTCGACCGCTTGCGGGCTGATGGTGACGTGGCCCACTGGTGGCCGCTCC
AGGGCCTCGTAGAACGCCTGAATGCGCGTGTGACGTGCCTTGCTGCCCTCGATGCCCCGTTGCAGCCCTA
GATCGGCCACAGCGGCCGCAAACGTGGTCTGGTCGCGGGTCATCTGCGCTTTGTTGCCGATGAACTCCTT
GGCCGACAGCCTGCCGTCCTGCGTCAGCGGCACCACGAACGCGGTCATGTGCGGGCTGGTTTCGTCACGG
TGGATGCTGGCCGTCACGATGCGATCCGCCCCGTACTTGTCCGCCAGCCACTTGTGCGCCTTCTCGAAGA
ACGCCGCCTGCTGTTCTTGGCTGGCCGACTTCCACCATTCCGGGCTGGCCGTCATGACGTACTCGACCGC
CAACACAGCGTCCTTGCGCCGCTTCTCTGGCAGCAACTCGCGCAGTCGGCCCATCGCTTCATCGGTGCTG
CTGGCCGCCCAGTGCTCGTTCTCTGGCGTCCTGCTGGCGTCAGCGTTGGGCGTCTCGCGCTCGCGGTAGG
CGTGCTTGAGACTGGCCGCCACGTTGCCCATTTTCGCCAGCTTCTTGCATCGCATGATCGCGTATGCCGC
CATGCCTGCCCCTCCCTTTTGGTGTCCAACCGGCTCGACGGGGGCAGCGCAAGGCGGTGCCTCCGGCGGG
CCACTCAATGCTTGAGTATACTCACTAGACTTTGCTTCGCAAAGTCGTGACCGCCTACGGCGGCTGCGGC
GCCCTACGGGCTTGCTCTCCGGGCTTCGCCCTGCGCGGTCGCTGCGCTCCCTTGCCAGCCCGTGGATATG
TGGACGATGGCCGCGAGCGGCCACCGGCTGGCTCGCTTCGCTCGGCCCGTGGACAACCCTGCTGGACAAG
CTGATGGACAGGCTGCGCCTGCCCACGAGCTTGACCACAGGGATTGCCCACCGGCTACCCAGCCTTCGAC
CACATACCCACCGGCTCCAACTGCGCGGCCTGCGGCCTTGCCCCATCAATTTTTTTAATTTTCTCTGGGG
AAAAGCCTCCGGCCTGCGGCCTGCGCGCTTCGCTTGCCGGTTGGACACCAAGTGGAAGGCGGGTCAAGGC
TCGCGCAGCGACCGCGCAGCGGCTTGGCCTTGACGCGCCTGGAACGACCCAAGCCTATGCGAGTGGGGGC
AGTCGAAGGCGAAGCCCGCCCGCCTGCCCCCCGAGCCTCACGGCGGCGAGTGCGGGGGTTCCAAGGGGGC
AGCGCCACCTTGGGCAAGGCCGAAGGCCGCGCAGTCGATCAACAAGCCCCGGAGGGGCCACTTTTTGCCG
GAGGGGGAGCCGCGCCGAAGGCGTGGGGGAACCCCGCAGGGGTGCCCTTCTTTGGGCACCAAAGAACTAG
ATATAGGGCGAAATGCGAAAGACTTAAAAATCAACAACTTAAAAAAGGGGGGTACGCAACAGCTCATTGC
GGCACCCCCCGCAATAGCTCATTGCGTAGGTTAAAGAAAATCTGTAATTGACTGCCACTTTTACGCAACG
CATAATTGTTGTCGCGCTGCCGAAAAGTTGCAGCTGATTGCGCATGGTGCCGCAACCGTGCGGCACCCTA
CCGCATGGAGATAAGCATGGCCACGCAGTCCAGAGAAATCGGCATTCAAGCCAAGAACAAGCCCGGTCAC
TGGGTGCAAACGGAACGCAAAGCGCATGAGGCGTGGGCCGGGCTTATTGCGAGGAAACCCACGGCGGCAA
TGCTGCTGCATCACCTCGTGGCGCAGATGGGCCACCAGAACGCCGTGGTGGTCAGCCAGAAGACACTTTC
CAAGCTCATCGGACGTTCTTTGCGGACGGTCCAATACGCAGTCAAGGACTTGGTGGCCGAGCGCTGGATC
TCCGTCGTGAAGCTCAACGGCCCCGGCACCGTGTCGGCCTACGTGGTCAATGACCGCGTGGCGTGGGGCC
AGCCCCGCGACCAGTTGCGCCTGTCGGTGTTCAGTGCCGCCGTGGTGGTTGATCACGACGACCAGGACGA
ATCGCTGTTGGGGCATGGCGACCTGCGCCGCATCCCGACCCTGTATCCGGGCGAGCAGCAACTACCGACC
GGCCCCGGCGAGGAGCCGCCCAGCCAGCCCGGCATTCCGGGCATGGAACCAGACCTGCCAGCCTTGACCG
AAACGGAGGAATGGGAACGGCGCGGGCAGCAGCGCCTGCCGATGCCCGATGAGCCGTGTTTTCTGGACGA
TGGCGAGCCGTTGGAGCCGCCGACACGGGTCACGCTGCCGCGCCGGTAGTACGTAAGAGGTTCCAACTTT
CACCATAATGAAATAAGATCACTACCGGGCGTATTTTTTGAGTTATCGAGATTTTCAGGAGCTAAGGAAG
CTAAAATGGAAGAACAAAGCGTGAACATGGCGCGATTGAAGGGGGAGGTTTTGCCCGCCCTCTTCGCGTC
GCCGGCGACGATTGGCGAGTACGGGGCCGGCATCGACGGGGCGGATTCCCTCAACGAGCTGTCGAATCTG
ATGGAGCACGGCGCAGTTGCCGCGCTGGCCGACAAAATCAGCCAGATCGTGGCGAAGCTGGCCGACGCGG
ACCCCCGCAAGATCGCGGAAAAGCCTACCTGGTTCGAGAAGATGCTTGGCCGTGAGGTTGAACGCCAGGT
GAGGTATCAGGTCGCCCGCAAGACGCTCGACCAGTTGCTGGACGAAGCCGAGGGCGTAGCGCAGCGCGTG
CGGGACACGTTGCGCGCCTTGGATGACATGCTCAATACGCATGAGGCCGAGGTAGACCGGCTCAGAGCCT
ACATTCAAGCCGGGCGCGAGTTCCTGGACGAGAACCCCGAGGCCGGCGCGGCCAAGGCCGGCGTGATCGA
GTTCGACAAGCCGCGCGAACGCTTCGCGCGCAAGCTCGCCAACCTGGCAACCCTCATGGCGTCCCATGAA
ATGAGCGTCACTCAGATGAAGCTCACGCGGGCGCAGGCCGTGGACATGCTGGACCGCTTCTCTGAAACGG
CATCCGTCCTGGTGCCCGTCTGGCGTCAGCACACCCTCGCGCTCATCACCACCAAGAACATGAATCCGGC
AATGGTCGCCGAGGCGGCCAAAGCTCACCAGGCGCTCATGCGGAGCCTTTCGCAGAGCCTGGAAGGCATC
AACCAATAACACGGCGGGAGAACCCTATGAACGCACTGAAAACGACGCACGACGCCAAGGCCCCTATCGT
CGCCTTCGACATGACCCCGGCAACCCTGCGCGAGCTGGGCTTGCAGGAAAGCGACGTGCCGGAAGTCCAT
GCGGTCGCGCAGCGGATCGAGGTCGGCAGTCCGCAGACCGTTGCCGAGTTCGGCCGCGACGTGGCCGAGC
ACACGTCCCGCTACGCCGATAGCCTGCTGGACCAGGTGCGCAACAGCGACCTGGACGAAGCAGGCGAGAA
ACTGACCCAGGTTGTCGCCAAGGCCCGTTCCCTGAACGTCGGCCCTTTGTCCGACAACCGTTCCCGCCTG
CCCCTGATTGGCCCGCTGATCGACCGCTTCCGCGTCCGTTCGACGGGCTTCATGGCGCGCTTCGACACGA
CCCGCGAGCAGATCGAACACCTGGTCAGCGAAGTGCAGACCACCCAGCAAGGCATCGCGCAGCGCAATGC
CTCGCTCGACGAAATGTTCGCAGCCGTGCGCGAGGAACACCGCCTTCTTGGCGTCCACATCGCGGCCGGC
AAGGTCCGCCTTGCCGAGCTGCGCGAGCAGGCCGAGGGTCTGCGCGGCAATGTCGGGAACGACCCGGGCC
GCGTGCAGGAGCTGGCCGACCTCGATGCGATGGTTGCCAACCTGGACAAGCGCATCGGCGACCTGATCGC
CTTGCAACATTCGGCCATGCAGAGCCTGCCGACCATCCGCATGATCCAGGCCAACAACCAGATGCTGGTC
GATAAATTCCACACCATCCGCGAAATCACCGTGCCGGCGTGGAAGCGGCAATTCATGCTGGCCTTGAGCC
TCAACGAGCAGAAGAACGCCGTCGAACTGGCCACGGCCATCGACGACACCACCAACGACCTGATGAAGCG
CAATGCGGCCCTGCTGCATCGCACGTCCGTCGAGACGGCGAAGGAGAACCAACGCCTGGTGATCGACGTG
GACACGCTCAAGCAGGTTCAGACGACGCTCATCAAGACCGTCGAGGACGTTATTCGCATCCAGCAGGAAG
GCGTGCAGAAGCGCAAGGATGCCGAGAAGCAGATCGCCGCAATGCGTGGCGATCTTCAAGCCAAGCTGAC
CCGCCAGCCCGTGCGCGAGCTGGCCCAACAGGAGTCCGTATGAATGCCACAAACACCGATGTTTTCGCCC
AGGTAGGCGGCCTCGAGGCCCGAGGCGCGAAGATGAAGAAGCGGGGCACCCGCTTCCTCATCGCGGCGCT
GGCAGTCCTTGCCATTGCCGGGATCGGGGCAGTAACGGGATGGGCGATCAGCCCGAGCGCGACGCCCGGA
AGCATTGACGTGCCGCAGGTGCTGGCATCGACATTCAGCGACCAGGTGCCGGGCAGTGAGGGCGGCGGCC
TGGGTGGCGGCCTGCCCTTCACTTCGGCCGTCGGGGCATTCACGGACTTCATGGCGGGGCCGGCAATTTT
TACCTTGGGCATTCTTGGCATAGTGGTCGCGGGTGCCGTGCTCGTGTTCGGGGGTGAATTCTGCGGGTTC
GTGCGATCCGTCTGCATGATGGTGATAGCCGTCAGCATGATTTTCGTGTCGTCGAACTTGGTGAAGGGCA
TTCTCGGCGGCGATCACGACGCCGGCCCTGCGGAGCCTTCGCCGCGTGCGCGATTCATGGCGGCCGTGGA
GGCCAAGGATTTCGCGCGAGTGCAAGAGCTGATCGAGGCGCGTGGAGCCAAGTCGGCGGCTGATTATGTC
CTTGCGCAGCTCGCCGTGGCCGAAGGTCTGGACCGCAAGCCTGGTGCGCGCGTCGTGGTCGGGAAAGCGG
CGGGCAGCATGGCAATGCCGCCTGCGGCGCTGGGTTTTACGCCAAGGGGAGAAGCGGCATACGCCATCGA
GCGGTCAGCCTATGGTGAGCCGAGGTCCAGCATTGCGAAGCAGTACCAGCAGGAATGGAACCGGAAGGCG
GCGACCTGGTGGGCGATGGCCGGTGTGGCCGGCATCATCGGCGCGATCCTGGCGGCGGCGGCAACCGGCT
TTGTTGGGCTGGCAGTGTCGATCCGCAACCGAGTGAAGCGCGTGCGCGACCTGTTGGTGATGGAGCCGGG
TGCAGAGCCATAAGGGATCCCCCTCAAGTCAAAAGCCTCCGGTCGGAGGCTTTTGACTTTCTGCTATGGA
GGTCAGGTATGATTTTTATGACAACTTGACGGCTACATCATTCACTTTTTCTTCACAACCGGCACGGAAC
TCGCTCGGGCTGGCCCCGGTGCATTTTTTAAATACCCGCGAGAAATAGAGTTGATCGTCAAAACCAACAT
TGCGACCGACGGTGGCGATAGGCATCCGGGTGGTGCTCAAAAGCAGCTTCGCCTGGCTGATACGTTGGTC
CTCGCGCCAGCTTAAGACGCTAATCCCTAACTGCTGGCGGAAAAGATGTGACAGACGCGACGGCGACAAG
CAAACATGCTGTGCGACGCTGGCGATATCAAAATTGCTGTCTGCCAGGTGATCGCTGATGTACTGACAAG
CCTCGCGTACCCGATTATCCATCGGTGGATGGAGCGACTCGTTAATCGCTTCCATGCGCCGCAGTAACAA
TTGCTCAAGCAGATTTATCGCCAGCAGCTCCGAATAGCGCCCTTCCCCTTGCCCGGCGTTAATGATTTGC
CCAAACAGGTCGCTGAAATGCGGCTGGTGCGCTTCATCCGGGCGAAAGAACCCCGTATTGGCAAATATTG
ACGGCCAGTTAAGCCATTCATGCCAGTAGGCGCGCGGACGAAAGTAAACCCACTGGTGATACCATTCGCG
AGCCTCCGGATGACGACCGTAGTGATGAATCTCTCCTGGCGGGAACAGCAAAATATCACCCGGTCGGCAA
ACAAATTCTCGTCCCTGATTTTTCACCACCCCCTGACCGCGAATGGTGAGATTGAGAATATAACCTTTCA
TTCCCAGCGGTCGGTCGATAAAAAAATCGAGATAACCGTTGGCCTCAATCGGCGTTAAACCCGCCACCAG
ATGGGCATTAAACGAGTATCCCGGCAGCAGGGGATCATTTTGCGCTTCAGCCATACTTTTCATACTCCCG
CCATTCAGAGAAGAAACCAATTGTCCATATTGCATCAGACATTGCCGTCACTGCGTCTTTTACTGGCTCT
TCTCGCTAACCAAACCGGTAACCCCGCTTATTAAAAGCATTCTGTAACAAAGCGGGACCAAAGCCATGAC
AAAAACGCGTAACAAAAGTGTCTATAATCACGGCAGAAAAGTCCACATTGATTATTTGCACGGCGTCACA
CTTTGCTATGCCATAGCATTTTTATCCATAAGATTAGCGGATCCTACCTGACGCTTTTTATCGCAACTCT
CTACTGTTTCTCCATACCCGTTTTTTTGGGCTAGAGAATTCGTC
