Features (pLannotate 1.2.2; 10 found; start..end, strand, type, name):
     60..96      -  terminator     soxR terminator: bidirectional E. coli soxR transcription terminator
    102..873     +  rep_origin     pBBR1 oriV: replication origin of the broad-host-range plasmid pBBR1 from Bordetella bronchiseptica; requires the pBBR1 Rep protein for replication
    874..1532    +  CDS            pBBR1 Rep (fragment): replication protein for the broad-host-range plasmid pBBR1 from Bordetella bronchiseptica
   1534..1627    +  promoter       cat promoter (fragment): promoter of the E. coli cat gene encoding chloramphenicol acetyltransferase
   1628..2398    +  CDS            klaA: KLAA_ECOLX - Also known as kilA. Protein predicted: Swiss-Prot protein existence level 4. Belongs to the kla operon, which is associated with cryptic tellurite resistance, and IncW plasmid fertility inhibition. From Escherichia coli.
   2419..3552    +  CDS            klaB: KLAB_ECOLX - Also known as telA. Protein inferred from homology: Swiss-Prot protein existence level 3. Belongs to the kla operon, which is associated with cryptic tellurite resistance, and IncW plasmid fertility inhibition. From Escherichia coli.
   3552..4502    +  CDS            klaC: KLAC_ECOLX - Also known as telB. Protein predicted: Swiss-Prot protein existence level 4. Belongs to the kla operon, which is associated with cryptic tellurite resistance, and IncW plasmid fertility inhibition. From Escherichia coli.
   4519..4550    -  terminator     tonB terminator: bidirectional E. coli tonB-P14 transcription terminator
   4578..5456    -  CDS            araC: L-arabinose regulatory protein; araC
   5483..5767    +  promoter       araBAD promoter: araBAD; promoter of the L-arabinose operon of E. coli; the araC regulatory gene is transcribed in the opposite direction (Guzman et al., 1995)
>Addgene plasmid #22823 | pBMTB-6 | addgene full sequence | sequence record 409570 | Addgene NGS Result
AACGAATTCAAGCTTGATATCATTCAGGACGAGCCTCAGACTCCAGCGTAACTGGACTGAAAACAAACTA
AAGCGCCCTTGTGGCGCTTTAGTTTTGTTCCGCGGCCACCGGCTGGCTCGCTTCGCTCGGCCCGTGGACA
ACCCTGCTGGACAAGCTGATGGACAGGCTGCGCCTGCCCACGAGCTTGACCACAGGGATTGCCCACCGGC
TACCCAGCCTTCGACCACATACCCACCGGCTCCAACTGCGCGGCCTGCGGCCTTGCCCCATCAATTTTTT
TAATTTTCTCTGGGGAAAAGCCTCCGGCCTGCGGCCTGCGCGCTTCGCTTGCCGGTTGGACACCAAGTGG
AAGGCGGGTCAAGGCTCGCGCAGCGACCGCGCAGCGGCTTGGCCTTGACGCGCCTGGAACGACCCAAGCC
TATGCGAGTGGGGGCAGTCGAAGGGCGAAGCCCGCCCGCCTGCCCCCCGAGCCTCACGGCGGCGAGTGCG
GGGGTTCCAAGGGGGCAGCGCCACCTTGGGCAAGGCCGAAGGCCGCGCAGTCGATCAACAAGCCCCGGAG
GGGCCACTTTTTGCCGGAGGGGGAGCCGCGCCGAAGGCGTGGGGGAACCCCGCAGGGGTGCCCTTCTTTG
GGCACCAAAGAACTAGATATAGGGCGAAATGCGAAAGACTTAAAAATCAACAACTTAAAAAAGGGGGGTA
CGCAACAGCTCATTGCGGCACCCCCCGCAATAGCTCATTGCGTAGGTTAAAGAAAATCTGTAATTGACTG
CCACTTTTACGCAACGCATAATTGTTGTCGCGCTGCCGAAAAGTTGCAGCTGATTGCGCATGGTGCCGCA
ACCGTGCGGCACCCCTACCGCATGGAGATAAGCATGGCCACGCAGTCCAGAGAAATCGGCATTCAAGCCA
AGAACAAGCCCGGTCACTGGGTGCAAACGGAACGCAAAGCGCATGAGGCGTGGGCCGGGCTTATTGCGAG
GAAACCCACGGCGGCAATGCTGCTGCATCACCTCGTGGCGCAGATGGGCCACCAGAACGCCGTGGTGGTC
AGCCAGAAGACACTTTCCAAGCTCATCGGACGTTCTTTGCGGACGGTCCAATACGCAGTCAAGGACTTGG
TGGCCGAGCGCTGGATCTCCGTCGTGAAGCTCAACGGCCCCGGCACCGTGTCGGCCTACGTGGTCAATGA
CCGCGTGGCGTGGGGCCAGCCCCGCGACCAGTTGCGCCTGTCGGTGTTCAGTGCCGCCGTGGTGGTTGAT
CACGACGACCAGGACGAATCGCTGTTGGGGCATGGCGACCTGCGCCGCATCCCGACCCTGTATCCGGGCG
AGCAGCAACTACCGACCGGCCCCGGCGAGGAGCCGCCCAGCCAGCCCGGCATTCCGGGCATGGAACCAGA
CCTGCCAGCCTTGACCGAAACGGAGGAATGGGAACGGCGCGGGCAGCAGCGCCTGCCGATGCCCGATGAG
CCGTGTTTTCTGGACGATGGCGAGCCGTTGGAGCCGCCGACACGGGTCACGCTGCCGCGCCGTACGTAAG
AGGTTCCAACTTTCACCATAATGAAATAAGATCACTACCGGGCGTATTTTTTGAGTTATCGAGATTTTCA
GGAGCTAGGAAGCTAAAATGGAAGAACAAAGCGTGAACATGGCGCGATTGAAGGGGGAGGTTTTGCCCGC
CCTCTTCGCGTCGCCGGCGACGATTGGCGAGTACGGGGCCGGCATCGACGGGGCGGATTCCCTCAACGAG
CTGTCGAATCTGATGGAGCACGGCGCAGTTGCCGCGCTGGCCGACAAAATCAGCCAGATCGTGGCGAAGC
TGGCCGACGCGGACCCCCGCAAGATCGCGGAAAAGCCTACCTGGTTCGAGAAGATGCTTGGCCGTGAGGT
TGAACGCCAGGTGAGGTATCAGGTCGCCCGCAAGACGCTCGACCAGTTGCTGGACGAAGCCGAGGGCGTA
GCGCAGCGCGTGCGGGACACGTTGCGCGCCTTGGATGACATGCTCAATACGCATGAGGCCGAGGTAGACC
GGCTCAGAGCCTACATTCAAGCCGGGCGCGAGTTCCTGGACGAGAACCCCGAGGCCGGCGCGGCCAAGGC
CGGCGTGATCGAGTTCGACAAGCCGCGCGAACGCTTCGCGCGCAAGCTCGCCAACCTGGCAACCCTCATG
GCGTCCCATGAAATGAGCGTCACTCAGATGAAGCTCACGCGGGCGCAGGCCGTGGACATGCTGGACCGCT
TCTCTGAAACGGCATCCGTCCTGGTGCCCGTCTGGCGTCAGCACACCCTCGCGCTCATCACCACCAAGAA
CATGAATCCGGCAATGGTCGCCGAGGCGGCCAAAGCTCACCAGGCGCTCATGCGGAGCCTTTCGCAGAGC
CTGGAAGGCATCAACCAATAACACGGCGGGAGAACCCTATGAACGCACTGAAAACGACGCACGACGCCAA
GGCCCCTATCGTCGCCTTCGACATGACCCCGGCAACCCTGCGCGAGCTGGGCTTGCAGGAAAGCGACGTG
CCGGAAGTCCATGCGGTCGCGCAGCGGATCGAGGTCGGCAGTCCGCAGACCGTTGCCGAGTTCGGCCGCG
ACGTGGCCGAGCACACGTCCCGCTACGCCGATAGCCTGCTGGACCAGGTGCGCAACAGCGACCTGGACGA
AGCAGGCGAGAAACTGACCCAGGTTGTCGCCAAGGCCCGTTCCCTGAACGTCGGCCCTTTGTCCGACAAC
CGTTCCCGCCTGCCCCTGATTGGCCCGCTGATCGACCGCTCCCGCGTCCGTTCGACGGGCTTCATGGCGC
GCTTCGACACGACCCGCGAGCAGATCGAACACCTGGTCAGCGAAGTGCAGACCACCCAGCAAGGCATCGC
GCAGCGCAATGCCTCGCTCGACGAAATGTTCGCAGCCGTGCGCGAGGAACACCGCCTTCTTGGCGTCCAC
ATCGCGGCCGGCAAGGTCCGCCTTGCCGAGCTGCGCGAGCAGGCCGAGGGTCTGCGCGGCAATGTCGGGA
ACGACCCGGGCCGCGTGCAGGAGCTGGCCGACCTCGATGCGATGGTTGCCAACCTGGACAAGCGCATCGG
CGACCTGATCGCCTTGCAACATTCGGCCATGCAGAGCCTGCCGACCATCCGCATGATCCAGGCCAACAAC
CAGATGCTGGTCGATAAATTCCACACCATCCGCGAAATCACCGTGCCGGCGTGGAAGCGGCAATTCATGC
TGGCCTTGAGCCTCAACGAGCAGAAGAACGCCGTCGAACTGGCCACGGCCATCGACGACACCACCAACGA
CCTGATGAAGCGCAATGCGGCCCTGCTGCATCGCACGTCCGTCGAGACGGCGAAGGAGAACCAACGCCTG
GTGATCGACGTGGACACGCTCAAGCAGGTTCAGACGACGCTCATCAAGACCGTCGAGGACGTTATTCGCA
TCCAGCAGGAAGGCGTGCAGAAGCGCAAGGATGCCGAGAAGCAGATCGCCGCAATGCGTGGCGATCTTCA
AGCCAAGCTGACCCGCCAGCCCGTGCGCGAGCTGGCCCAACAGGAGTCCGTATGAATGCCACAAACACCG
ATGTTTTCGCCCAGGTAGGCGGCCTCGAGGCCCGAGGCGCGAAGATGAAGAAGCGGGGCACCCGCTTCCT
CATCGCGGCGCTGGCAGTCCTTGCCATTGCCGGGATCGGGGCAGTAACGGGATGGGCGATCAGCCCGAGC
GCGACGCCCGGAAGCATTGACGTGCCGCAGGTGCTGGCATCGACATTCAGCGACCAGGTGCCGGGCAGTG
AGGGCGGCGGCCTGGGTGGCGGCCTGCCCTTCACTTCGGCCGTCGGGGCATTCACGGACTTCATGGCGGG
GCCGGCAATTTTTACCTTGGGCATTCTTGGCATAGTGGTCGCGGGTGCCGTGCTCGTGTTCGGGGGTGAA
TTCTGCGGGTTCGTGCGATCCGTCTGCATGATGGTGATAGCCGTCAGCATGATTTTCGTGTCGTCGAACT
TGGTGAAGGGCATTCTCGGCGGCGATCACGACGCCGGCCCTGCGGAGCCTTCGCCGCGTGCGCGATTCAT
GGCGGCCGTGGAGGCCAAGGATTTCGCGCGAGTGCAAGAGCTGATCGAGGCGCGTGGAGCCAAGTCGGCG
GCTGATTATGTCCTTGCGCAGCTCGCCGTGGCCGAAGGTCTGGACCGCAAGCCTGGTGCGCGCGTCGTGG
TCGGGAAAGCGGCGGGCAGCATGGCAATGCCGCCTGCGGCGCTGGGTTTTACGCCAAGGGGAGAAGCGGC
ATACGCCATCGAGCGGTCAGCCTATGGTGAGCCGAGGTCCAGCATTGCGAAGCAGTACCAGCAGGAATGG
AACCGGAAGGCGGCGACCTGGTGGGCGATGGCCGGTGTGGCCGGCATCATCGGCGCGATCCTGGCGGCGG
CGGCAACCGGCTTTGTTGGGCTGGCAGTGTCGATCCGCAACCGAGTGAAGCGCGTGCGCGACCTGTTGGT
GATGGAGCCGGGTGCAGAGCCATAAGGGATCCCCCTCAAGTCAAAAGCCTCCGGTCGGAGGTTTTTGACT
TTCTGCTATGGAGGTCAGGTATGATTTTTATGACAACTTGACGGCTACATCATTCACTTTTTCTTCACAA
CCGGCACGGAACTCGCTCGGGCTGGCCCCGGTGCATTTTTTAAATACCCGCGAGAAATAGAGTTGATCGT
CAAAACCAACATTGCGACCGACGGTGGCGATAGGCATCCGGGTGGTGCTCAAAAGCAGCTTCGCCTGGCT
GATACGTTGGTCCTCGCGCCAGCTTAAGACGCTAATCCCTAACTGCTGGCGGAAAAGATGTGACAGACGC
GACGGCGACAAGCAAACATGCTGTGCGACGCTGGCGATATCAAAATTGCTGTCTGCCAGGTGATCGCTGA
TGTACTGACAAGCCTCGCGTACCCGATTATCCATCGGTGGATGGAGCGACTCGTTAATCGCTTCCATGCG
CCGCAGTAACAATTGCTCAAGCAGATTTATCGCCAGCAGCTCCGAATAGCGCCCTTCCCCTTGCCCGGCG
TTAATGATTTGCCCAAACAGGTCGCTGAAATGCGGCTGGTGCGCTTCATCCGGGCGAAAGAACCCCGTAT
TGGCAAATATTGACGGCCAGTTAAGCCATTCATGCCGGTAGGCGCGCGGACGAAAGTAAACCCACTGGTG
ATACCATTCGCGAGCCTCCGGATGACGACCGTAGTGATGAATCTCTCCTGGCGGGAACAGCAAAATATCA
CCCGGTCGGCAAACAAATTCTCGTCCCTGATTTTTCACCACCCCCTGACCGCGAATGGTGAGATTGAGAA
TATAACCTTTCATTCCCAGCGGTCGGTCGATAAAAAAATCGAGATAACCGTTGGCCTCAATCGGCGTTAA
ACCCGCCACCAGATGGGCATTAAACGAGTATCCCGGCAGCAGGGGATCATTTTGCGCTTCAGCCATACTT
TTCATACTCCCGCCATTCAGAGAAGAAACCAATTGTCCATATTGCATCAGACATTGCCGTCACTGCGTCT
TTTACTGGCTCTTCTCGCTAACCAAACCGGTAACCCCGCTTATTAAAAGCATTCTGTAACAAAGCGGGAC
CAAAGCCATGACAAAAACGCGTAACAAAAGTGTCTATAATCACGGCAGAAAAGTCCACATTGATTATTTG
CACGGCGTCACACTTTGCTATGCCATAGCATTTTTATCCATAAGATTAGCGGATCCTACCTGACGCTTTT
TATCGCAACTCTCTACTGTTTCTCCATACCCGTTTTTTTGGGCTAGAGAATTCGTC
