>Addgene plasmid #22823 | pBMTB-6 | addgene partial sequence | sequence record 28831 | 22823 with pBAD-F
TCTACCTGACGCTTTTTATCGCAACTCTCTACTGTTTCTCCATACCCGTTTTTTTGGGCTAGAGAATTCG
TCAACGAATTCAAGCTTGATATCATTCAGGACGAGCCTCAGACTCCAGCGTAACTGGACTGAAAACAAAC
TAAAGCGCCCTTGTGGCGCTTTAGTTTTGTTCCGCGGCCACCGGCTGGCTCGCTTCGCTCGGCCCGTGGA
CAACCCTGCTGGACAAGCTGATGGACAGGCTGCGCCTGCCCACGAGCTTGACCACAGGGATTGCCCACCG
GCTACCCAGCCTTCGACCACATACCCACCGGCTCCAACTGCGCGGCCTGCGGCCTTGCCCCATCAATTTT
TTTAATTTTCTCTGGGGAAAAGCCTCCGGCCTGCGGCCTGCGCGCTTCGCTTGCCGGTTGGACACCAAGT
GGAAGGCGGGTCAAGGCTCGCGCAGCGACCGCGCAGCGGCTTGGCCTTGACGCGCCTGGAACGACCCAAG
CCTATGCGAGTGGGGGCAGTCGAAGGGCGAAGCCCGCCCGCCTGCCCCCCGAGCCTCACGGCGGCGAGTG
CGGGGGTTCCAAGGGGGCAGCGCCACCTTGGGCAAGGCCGAAGGCCGCGCAGTCGATCAACAAGCCCCGG
AGGGGCCACTTTTTGCCGGAGGGGGAGCCGCGCCGAAGGCGTGGGGGAACCCCGCAGGGGTGCCCTTCTT
TGGGCACCAAAGAA
